LOCUS       Exported 1796 bp ds-DNA circular SYN 13-MAY-2021
DEFINITION  Core promoter.
ACCESSION   .
VERSION     .
KEYWORDS    pRC246
SOURCE      synthetic DNA construct
  ORGANISM  synthetic DNA construct
REFERENCE   1 (bases 1 to 1796)
  AUTHORS   Shaw WM, Yamauchi H, Mead J, Gowers GF, Bell DJ, Oling D, Larsson N,
            Wigglesworth M, Ladds G, Ellis T
  TITLE     Engineering a Model Cell for Rational Tuning of GPCR Signaling.
  JOURNAL   Cell. 2019 Apr 18;177(3):782-796.e27. doi:
            10.1016/j.cell.2019.02.023. Epub 2019 Apr 4.
  PUBMED    30955892
REFERENCE   2 (bases 1 to 1796)
  AUTHORS   .
  TITLE     Direct Submission
  JOURNAL   Exported May 13, 2021 from SnapGene Server 1.1.58
            http://www.snapgene.com
FEATURES             Location/Qualifiers
     source          1..1796
                     /organism="synthetic DNA construct"
                     /mol_type="other DNA"
     terminator      163..197
                     /label=lambda t0 terminator
                     /note="minimal transcription terminator from phage lambda
                     (Scholtissek and Grosse, 1987)"
     CDS             complement(268..927)
                     /codon_start=1
                     /gene="cat"
                     /product="chloramphenicol acetyltransferase"
                     /label=CmR
                     /note="confers resistance to chloramphenicol"
                     /translation="MEKKITGYTTVDISQWHRKEHFEAFQSVAQCTYNQTVQLDITAFL
                     KTVKKNKHKFYPAFIHILARLMNAHPEFRMAMKDGELVIWDSVHPCYTVFHEQTETFSS
                     LWSEYHDDFRQFLHIYSQDVACYGENLAYFPKGFIENMFFVSANPWVSFTSFDLNVANM
                     DNFFAPVFTMGKYYTQGDKVLMPLAIQVHHAVCDGFHVGRMLNELQQYCDEWQGGA"
     primer_bind     842..861
                     /label=CAT-R
                     /note="Chloramphenicol resistance gene, reverse primer"
     rep_origin      1109..1697
                     /direction=RIGHT
                     /label=ori
                     /note="high-copy-number ColE1/pMB1/pBR322/pUC origin of
                     replication"
     primer_bind     1598..1617
                     /label=pBR322ori-F
                     /note="pBR322 origin, forward primer"
ORIGIN
        1 agtcggtctc attgacaata ttatttaagg acctattgtt ttttccaata ggtggttagc
       61 aatcgtctta ctttctaact tttcttacct tttacatttc agcaatatat atatatatat
      121 ttcaaggata taccattcta agatctatgt gagaccagac caataaaaaa cgcccggcgg
      181 caaccgagcg ttctgaacaa atccagatgg agttctgagg tcattactgg atctatcaac
      241 aggagtccaa gcgagctcga tatcaaatta cgccccgccc tgccactcat cgcagtactg
      301 ttgtaattca ttaagcattc tgccgacatg gaagccatca caaacggcat gatgaacctg
      361 aatcgccagc ggcatcagca ccttgtcgcc ttgcgtataa tatttgccca tggtgaaaac
      421 gggggcgaag aagttgtcca tattggccac gtttaaatca aaactggtga aactcaccca
      481 gggattggct gaaacgaaaa acatattctc aataaaccct ttagggaaat aggccaggtt
      541 ttcaccgtaa cacgccacat cttgcgaata tatgtgtaga aactgccgga aatcgtcgtg
      601 gtattcactc cagagcgatg aaaacgtttc agtttgctca tggaaaacgg tgtaacaagg
      661 gtgaacacta tcccatatca ccagctcacc gtctttcatt gccatacgaa attccggatg
      721 agcattcatc aggcgggcaa gaatgtgaat aaaggccgga taaaacttgt gcttattttt
      781 ctttacggtc tttaaaaagg ccgtaatatc cagctgaacg gtctggttat aggtacattg
      841 agcaactgac tgaaatgcct caaaatgttc tttacgatgc cattgggata tatcaacggt
      901 ggtatatcca gtgatttttt tctccatttt agcttcctta gctcctgaaa atctcgataa
      961 ctcaaaaaat acgcccggta gtgatcttat ttcattatgg tgaaagttgg aacctcttac
     1021 gtgcccgatc aatcatgacc aaaatccctt aacgtgagtt ttcgttccac tgagcgtcag
     1081 accccgtaga aaagatcaaa ggatcttctt gagatccttt ttttctgcgc gtaatctgct
     1141 gcttgcaaac aaaaaaacca ccgctaccag cggtggtttg tttgccggat caagagctac
     1201 caactctttt tccgaaggta actggcttca gcagagcgca gataccaaat actgttcttc
     1261 tagtgtagcc gtagttaggc caccacttca agaactctgt agcaccgcct acatacctcg
     1321 ctctgctaat cctgttacca gtggctgctg ccagtggcga taagtcgtgt cttaccgggt
     1381 tggactcaag acgatagtta ccggataagg cgcagcggtc gggctgaacg gggggttcgt
     1441 gcacacagcc cagcttggag cgaacgacct acaccgaact gagataccta cagcgtgagc
     1501 tatgagaaag cgccacgctt cccgaaggga gaaaggcgga caggtatccg gtaagcggca
     1561 gggtcggaac aggagagcgc acgagggagc ttccaggggg aaacgcctgg tatctttata
     1621 gtcctgtcgg gtttcgccac ctctgacttg agcgtcgatt tttgtgatgc tcgtcagggg
     1681 ggcggagcct atggaaaaac gccagcaacg cggccttttt acggttcctg gccttttgct
     1741 ggccttttgc tcacatgttc tttcctgcgt tatcccctga ttctgtggat aaccgt
//
