[The description below was written by a language model from this plasmid's Addgene catalogue record and the feature table of its GenBank file.]
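Description:
pRC246 is a small (1,796 bp) part plasmid built on pYTK001, the entry vector of the modular yeast toolkit cloning system, and it stores a single regulatory element rather than a complete expression unit. Although catalogued as a yeast expression vector, the annotated features are purely bacterial: a high-copy ColE1/pUC-type origin of replication and a chloramphenicol acetyltransferase gene (CmR) for selection in E. coli, together with a minimal phage lambda t0 transcription terminator that helps insulate the backbone. No yeast origin, centromere or auxotrophic marker is annotated, so the plasmid as recorded is a storage and donor vehicle for its part, not something maintained on its own in yeast.

The insert is listed as pLEU2m [2b], a core promoter from S. cerevisiae. From the name, this is presumably a minimal version of the LEU2 promoter, and the "2b" label suggests a subdivided promoter position in the toolkit's part numbering, where a core promoter would be joined to a separate upstream regulatory part to make a composite promoter. The record does not spell this out, and the insert itself is not annotated in the feature table; it presumably lies in the unannotated region outside the origin, resistance gene and terminator. The record lists Gateway as the cloning method, which is at odds with the Golden Gate-style assembly usually associated with this backbone.

The associated work concerns engineering yeast as a model cell for rationally tuning GPCR signalling. In that context, a core promoter part of this kind would typically be used to build synthetic promoters that drive pathway components or reporters.
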