Addgene plasmid #123038: pRC246
Purpose: Core promoter
Depositing lab: Tom Ellis. Depositing organization: Imperial College London. Publication: Engineering a Model Cell for Rational Tuning of GPCR Signaling. Shaw WM, Yamauchi H, Mead J, Gowers GF, Bell DJ, Oling D, Larsson N, Wigglesworth M, Ladds G, Ellis T. Cell. 2019 Apr 18;177(3):782-796.e27. doi: 10.1016/j.cell.2019.02.023. Epub 2019 Apr 4. PubMed 30955892.
Backbone
  Vector backbone: pYTK001
  Vector type: Yeast Expression
Growth in bacteria
  Bacterial resistance: Chloramphenicol, 25 μg/mL
  Growth temperature: 37°C
  Growth strain: NEB Turbo Competent E. coli
  Copy number: High Copy
Gene/Insert
  Gene/Insert name: pLEU2m [2b]
  Species: S. cerevisiae (budding yeast)
  Cloning method: Gateway Cloning
Terms and licenses: Academic/Nonprofit Terms; Industry Terms: Not Available to Industry
Depositor comments: Please visit https://www.biorxiv.org/content/10.1101/390559v1 for bioRxiv preprint.
How to cite: pRC246 was a gift from Tom Ellis (Addgene plasmid # 123038 ; http://n2t.net/addgene:123038 ; RRID:Addgene_123038)
